>Addgene plasmid #100367 | pCMV_mEm_4GS_LF82_130 | addgene full sequence | sequence record 209620 | Addgene NGS Result
GTAAAACGACGGCCAGTGAGTTCGAGCTTGCATGCCTGCAGGTCGTTACATAACTTACGGTAAATGGCCC
GCCTGGCTGACCGCCCAACGACCCCCGCCCATTGACGTCAATAATGACGTATGTTCCCATAGTAACGCCA
ATAGGGACTTTCCATTGACGTCAATGGGTGGAGTATTTACGGTAAACTGCCCACTTGGCAGTACATCAAG
TGTATCATATGCCAAGTACGCCCCCTATTGACGTCAATGACGGTAAATGGCCCGCCTGGCATTATGCCCA
GTACATGACCTTATGGGACTTTCCTACTTGGCAGTACATCTACGTATTAGTCATCGCTATTACCATGGTG
ATGCGGTTTTGGCAGTACATCAATGGGCGTGGATAGCGGTTTGACTCACGGGGATTTCCAAGTCTCCACC
CCATTGACGTCAATGGGAGTTTGTTTTGGCACCAAAATCAACGGGACTTTCCAAAATGTCGTAACAACTC
CGCCCCATTGACGCAAATGGGCGGTAGGCGTGTACGGTGGGAGGTCTATATAAGCAGAGCTCGTTTAGTG
AACCGTCAGATCGCCTGGAGACGCCATCCACGCTGTTTTGACCTCCATAGAAGACACCGGGACCGATCCA
GCCTCCGGACTCTAGAGGATCCGGTACTAGAGGAACTGAAAAACCAGAAAGTTAACTGGTAAGTTTAGTC
TTTTTGTCTTTTATTTCAGGTCCCGGATCCGGTGGTGGTGCAAATCAAAGAACTGCTCCTCAGTGGATGT
TGCCTTTACTTCTAGGCCTGTACGGAAGTGTTACTTCTGCTCTAAAAGCTGCGGAATTGTACCCGCGGGC
CCACCATGGTGAGCAAGGGCGAGGAGCTGTTCACCGGGGTGGTGCCCATCCTGGTCGAGCTGGACGGCGA
CGTAAACGGCCACAAGTTCAGCGTGTCCGGCGAGGGCGAGGGCGATGCCACCTACGGCAAGCTGACCCTG
AAGTTCATCTGCACCACCGGCAAGCTGCCCGTGCCCTGGCCCACCCTCGTGACCACCTTGACCTACGGCG
TGCAGTGCTTCGCCCGCTACCCCGACCACATGAAGCAGCACGACTTCTTCAAGTCCGCCATGCCCGAAGG
CTACGTCCAGGAGCGCACCATCTTCTTCAAGGACGACGGCAACTACAAGACCCGCGCCGAGGTGAAGTTC
GAGGGCGACACCCTGGTGAACCGCATCGAGCTGAAGGGCATCGACTTCAAGGAGGACGGCAACATCCTGG
GGCACAAGCTGGAGTACAACTACAACAGCCACAAGGTCTATATCACCGCCGACAAGCAGAAGAACGGCAT
CAAGGTGAACTTCAAGACCCGCCACAACATCGAGGACGGCAGCGTGCAGCTCGCCGACCACTACCAGCAG
AACACCCCCATCGGCGACGGCCCCGTGCTGCTGCCCGACAACCACTACCTGAGCACCCAGTCCAAGCTGA
GCAAAGACCCCAACGAGAAGCGCGATCACATGGTCCTGCTGGAGTTCGTGACCGCCGCCGGGATCACTCT
CGGCATGGACGAGCTGTACAAGCGAATTGGTGGAGGGGGCGGTTCCGGTGGCGGAGGTTCCCGAATTCGT
CGACGGAGATCTGATATGCCTAACAATCTCGACAGTAACGTCAGTCAAATCGTTCTGAAAAAATTCCTTC
CTGGTTTTATGTCAGATTTAGTTCTGGCGAAAACCGTAGACCGTCAGTTGCTGGCAGGTGAAATCAACTC
CAGCACTGGCGATAGCGTTAGCTTTAAACGTCCGCATCAATTCTCATCCCTCCGTACTCCCACTGGTGAT
ATTTCAGGGAAAAATAAAAACAACCTGATCTCAGGTAAAGCTACGGGGCGTGTAGGTAATTACATCACTG
TTGCTGTTGAATATCAGCAACTGGAGGAAGCGATCAAGCTTAACCAACTGGAAGAAATTCTCGCGCCGGT
TCGCCAGCGAATCGTTACCGACCTTGAAACAGAGCTTGCTCACTTCATGATGAATAACGGTGCGTTGTCA
CTTGGTAGCCCCAATACTCCAATCACCAAATGGTCTGATGTTGCGCAGACGGCATCTTTCCTGAAAGACC
TCGGCGTTAATGAAGGTGAAAACTATGCTGTAATGGATCCATGGTCTGCACAGCGACTTGCTGATGCGCA
GACTGGTTTGCACGCTTCAGATCAATTGGTTCGTACTGCATGGGAGAATGCGCAGATTCCAACCAATTTT
GGCGGCATTCGCGCACTGATGTCTAATGGGCTTACCTCTCGTACGCAGGGGGCATTTGGCGGAACACTGA
CAGTCAAAACACAGCCAACTGTTACCTATAACGCAGTTAAAGACTCATACCAGTTCACTGTAACATTGAC
CGGAGCGACAGCCAGCGTTACAGGTTTTCTGAAAGCTGGTGATCAGGTTAAATTCACCAATACCTACTGG
CTGCAACAGCAGACCAAACAGGCGTTGTATAACGGAGCCACACCAATTAGCTTCACTGCAACGGTTACTG
CTGATGCTAATTCAGACAGCAGTGGCGATGTGACGGTTACGCTTTCTGGTGTTCCGATTTATGACACTAC
AAACCCGCAGTACAACTCTGTAAGTCGTCAGGTAGCGGCAGACGATGCCGTATCTGTAGTAGGCACTGCT
AGCCAGACAATGAAGCCAAACCTGTTCTATAACAAGTTCTTCTGTGGACTTGGCTCTATCCCACTGCCGA
AACTGCACAGTATTGATTCTGCTGTTGCAACATATGAAGGTTTCTCCATCCGCGTACATAAATACGCAGA
TGGCGATGCCAACGTGCAAAAAATGCGCTTTGACTTACTGCCTGCATATGTGTGCTTTAACCCTCACATG
GGCGGTCAGTTCTTCGGTAATCCGTGAATCGGTACCCTCGAGAAGCTTGCGGCCGCGGGGATCCAGACAT
GATAAGATACATTGATGAGTTTGGACAAACCACAACTAGAATGCAGTGAAAAAAATGCTTTATTTGTGAA
ATTTGTGATGCTATTGCTTTATTTGTAACCATTATAAGCTGCAATAAACAAGTTAACAACAACAATTGCA
TTCATTTTATGTTTCAGGTTCAGGGGGAGGTGTGGGAGGTTTTTTCGGATCCTCTAGAGTCGATCTGCAG
GCATGCTAGCTTGGCGTAATCATGGTCATAGCTGTTTCCTGTGTGAAATTGTTATCCGCTCACAATTCCA
CACAACATACGAGCCGGAAGCATAAAGTGTAAAGCCTGGGGTGCCTAATGAGTGAGCTAACTCACATTAA
TTGCGTTGCGCTCACTGCCCGCTTTCCAGTCGGGAAACCTGTCGTGCCAGCTGCATTAATGAATCGGCCA
ACGCGCGGGGAGAGGCGGTTTGCGTATTGGGCGCTCTTCCGCTTCCTCGCTCACTGACTCGCTGCGCTCG
GTCGTTCGGCTGCGGCGAGCGGTATCAGCTCACTCAAAGGCGGTAATACGGTTATCCACAGAATCAGGGG
ATAACGCAGGAAAGAACATGTGAGCAAAAGGCCAGCAAAAGGCCAGGAACCGTAAAAAGGCCGCGTTGCT
GGCGTTTTTCCATAGGCTCCGCCCCCCTGACGAGCATCACAAAAATCGACGCTCAAGTCAGAGGTGGCGA
AACCCGACAGGACTATAAAGATACCAGGCGTTTCCCCCTGGAAGCTCCCTCGTGCGCTCTCCTGTTCCGA
CCCTGCCGCTTACCGGATACCTGTCCGCCTTTCTCCCTTCGGGAAGCGTGGCGCTTTCTCATAGCTCACG
CTGTAGGTATCTCAGTTCGGTGTAGGTCGTTCGCTCCAAGCTGGGCTGTGTGCACGAACCCCCCGTTCAG
CCCGACCGCTGCGCCTTATCCGGTAACTATCGTCTTGAGTCCAACCCGGTAAGACACGACTTATCGCCAC
TGGCAGCAGCCACTGGTAACAGGATTAGCAGAGCGAGGTATGTAGGCGGTGCTACAGAGTTCTTGAAGTG
GTGGCCTAACTACGGCTACACTAGAAGAACAGTATTTGGTATCTGCGCTCTGCTGAAGCCAGTTACCTTC
GGAAAAAGAGTTGGTAGCTCTTGATCCGGCAAACAAACCACCGCTGGTAGCGGTGGTTTTTTTGTTTGCA
AGCAGCAGATTACGCGCAGAAAAAAAGGATCTCAAGAAGATCCTTTGATCTTTTCTACGGGGTCTGACGC
TCAGTGGAACGAAAACTCACGTTAAGGGATTTTGGTCATGAGATTATCAAAAAGGATCTTCACCTAGATC
CTTTTAAATTAAAAATGAAGTTTTAAATCAATCTAAAGTATATATGAGTAAACTTGGTCTGACAGTTACC
AATGCTTAATCAGTGAGGCACCTATCTCAGCGATCTGTCTATTTCGTTCATCCATAGTTGCCTGACTCCC
CGTCGTGTAGATAACTACGATACGGGAGGGCTTACCATCTGGCCCCAGTGCTGCAATGATACCGCGAGAC
CCACGCTCACCGGCTCCAGATTTATCAGCAATAAACCAGCCAGCCGGAAGGGCCGAGCGCAGAAGTGGTC
CTGCAACTTTATCCGCCTCCATCCAGTCTATTAATTGTTGCCGGGAAGCTAGAGTAAGTAGTTCGCCAGT
TAATAGTTTGCGCAACGTTGTTGCCATTGCTACAGGCATCGTGGTGTCACGCTCGTCGTTTGGTATGGCT
TCATTCAGCTCCGGTTCCCAACGATCAAGGCGAGTTACATGATCCCCCATGTTGTGCAAAAAAGCGGTTA
GCTCCTTCGGTCCTCCGATCGTTGTCAGAAGTAAGTTGGCCGCAGTGTTATCACTCATGGTTATGGCAGC
ACTGCATAATTCTCTTACTGTCATGCCATCCGTAAGATGCTTTTCTGTGACTGGTGAGTACTCAACCAAG
TCATTCTGAGAATAGTGTATGCGGCGACCGAGTTGCTCTTGCCCGGCGTCAATACGGGATAATACCGCGC
CACATAGCAGAACTTTAAAAGTGCTCATCATTGGAAAACGTTCTTCGGGGCGAAAACTCTCAAGGATCTT
ACCGCTGTTGAGATCCAGTTCGATGTAACCCACTCGTGCACCCAACTGATCTTCAGCATCTTTTACTTTC
ACCAGCGTTTCTGGGTGAGCAAAAACAGGAAGGCAAAATGCCGCAAAAAAGGGAATAAGGGCGACACGGA
AATGTTGAATACTCATACTCTTCCTTTTTCAATATTATTGAAGCATTTATCAGGGTTATTGTCTCATGAG
CGGATACATATTTGAATGTATTTAGAAAAATAAACAAATAGGGGTTCCGCGCACATTTCCCCGAAAAGTG
CCACCTGACGTCTAAGAAACCATTATTATCATGACATTAACCTATAAAAATAGGCGTATCACGAGGCCCT
TTCGTCTCGCGCGTTTCGGTGATGACGGTGAAAACCTCTGACACATGCAGCTCCCGGAGACGGTCACAGC
TTGTCTGTAAGCGGATGCCGGGAGCAGACAAGCCCGTCAGGGCGCGTCAGCGGGTGTTGGCGGGTGTCGG
GGCTGGCTTAACTATGCGGCATCAGAGCAGATTGTACTGAGAGTGCACCATATGCGGTGTGAAATACCGC
ACAGATGCGTAAGGAGAAAATACCGCATCAGGCGCCATTCGCCATTCAGGCTGCGCAACTGTTGGGAAGG
GCGATCGGTGCGGGCCTCTTCGCTATTACGCCAGCTGGCGAAAGGGGGATGTGCTGCAAGGCGATTAAGT
TGGGTAACGCCAGGGTTTTCCCAGTCACGACGTT
Features (pLannotate 1.2.2; 17 found; start..end, strand, type, name):
     25..45      -  misc_feature   MCS (fragment): pUC18/19 multiple cloning site
     44..347     +  enhancer       CMV enhancer: human cytomegalovirus immediate early enhancer
    348..551     +  promoter       CMV promoter: human cytomegalovirus (CMV) immediate early promoter
    689..785     +  intron         SV40 intron: modified SV40 intron with splice donor and acceptor sites
    846..1562    +  CDS            mEmerald: mEmerald is a basic (constitutively fluorescent) green fluorescent protein published in 1998, derived from Aequorea victoria. It is reported to be a very rapidly-maturing monomer with moderate acid sensitivity.
   1626..2894    +  CDS            24: CAPSD_BPAPS - Experimental evidence at protein level: Swiss-Prot protein existence level 1. Assembles to form an icosahedral capsid. From Acyrthosiphon pisum secondary endosymbiont phage 1 (Bacteriophage APSE-1).
   2930..3064    -  polyA_signal   SV40 poly(A) signal: SV40 polyadenylation signal
   3199..3215    -  protein_bind   lac operator: The lac repressor binds to the lac operator to inhibit transcription in E. coli. This inhibition can be relieved by adding lactose or isopropyl-β-D-thiogalactopyranoside (IPTG). lac repressor encoded by lacI
   3223..3253    -  promoter       lac promoter: promoter for the E. coli lac operon
   3268..3289    -  protein_bind   CAP binding site: CAP binding activates transcription in the presence of cAMP. E. coli catabolite activator protein
   3302..3394    -  CDS            lacI (fragment): lac repressor; lacI; The lac repressor binds to the lac operator to inhibit transcription in E. coli. This inhibition can be relieved by adding lactose or isopropyl-β-D-thiogalactopyranoside (IPTG).
   3577..4165    -  rep_origin     ori: high-copy-number ColE1/pMB1/pBR322/pUC origin of replication
   4336..5196    -  CDS            AmpR: β-lactamase; bla; confers resistance to ampicillin, carbenicillin, and related antibiotics
   5197..5301    -  promoter       AmpR promoter: bla
   5396..5431    +  CDS            rop (fragment): Rop protein, which maintains plasmids at low copy number; rop
   5533..5632    +  misc_feature   bom (fragment): basis of mobility region from pBR322
   5638..19      -  CDS            lacZα (fragment) (across the origin): LacZα fragment of β-galactosidase; lacZ fragment
