[The description below was written by a language model from this plasmid's Addgene catalogue record and pLannotate feature annotations shown in this document.]
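Description:
pCMV_mEm_4GS_LF82_130 is a mammalian expression plasmid built on a pCMV backbone (about 4.5 kb without insert; 5,774 nt in the full sequenced record) that drives production of an E. coli LF82 open reading frame, LF82_130, as a fusion to the green fluorescent protein mEmerald. It is propagated in E. coli from a high-copy ColE1/pUC-type origin and selected with ampicillin through the β-lactamase gene and its own promoter. The remaining bacterial features (lac promoter and operator, CAP site, and fragments of lacI, lacZα, rop and bom) are cloning-vector remnants. No mammalian selection marker is annotated, which fits transient transfection use.

The expression cassette runs from the human cytomegalovirus immediate-early enhancer and promoter through a modified SV40 intron, which supplies splice sites that generally aid mRNA processing and expression. This is followed by the mEmerald coding sequence and then the roughly 1.27 kb LF82_130 insert, and an SV40 polyadenylation signal lies downstream of the insert. mEmerald sits at the N-terminus of the bacterial protein, and a short gap separates the two coding regions. The "4GS" in the name suggests a glycine-serine linker occupies this gap, though the record does not describe it. The insert was introduced by ligation-independent cloning. Automated annotation matched the insert to a bacteriophage APSE-1 capsid protein, suggesting that LF82_130 may be a prophage-derived capsid-like gene, but this is a similarity call rather than a catalogued function.

The plasmid comes from a collection made for an imaging screen in which candidate bacterial effector proteins were expressed exogenously in HeLa cells. The fluorescent tag allows transfected cells to be identified and the localisation and cellular effects of the protein to be scored.
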