Addgene plasmid #100367: pCMV_mEm_4GS_LF82_130
Purpose: Mammalian expression of E. coli LF82_130 CDS fused to mEmerald
Depositing lab: Alan Huett. Depositing organization: University of Nottingham. Publication: A multi-phenotypic imaging screen to identify bacterial effectors by exogenous expression in a HeLa cell line. Collins A, Huett A. Sci Data. 2018 May 15;5:180081. doi: 10.1038/sdata.2018.81. PubMed 29762554.
Backbone
  Vector backbone: pCMV
  Backbone size w/o insert (bp): 4502
  Vector type: Mammalian Expression
Growth in bacteria
  Bacterial resistance: Ampicillin, 100 μg/mL
  Growth temperature: 37°C
  Growth strain: XL1 Blue
  Copy number: High Copy
Gene/Insert
  Gene/Insert name: LF82_130
  Insert size (bp): 1272
  Promoter: CMV
  Tag / fusion protein: mEmerald (N terminal on backbone)
  Cloning method: Ligation Independent Cloning
  Sequencing primers: 5′ ACTTCTGCTCTAAAAGCTGCGG; 3′ CACTGCATTCTAGTTGTGGTTTGTC
Terms and licenses: Academic/Nonprofit Terms; Industry Terms: Not Available to Industry
How to cite: pCMV_mEm_4GS_LF82_130 was a gift from Alan Huett (Addgene plasmid # 100367 ; http://n2t.net/addgene:100367 ; RRID:Addgene_100367)
