>Addgene plasmid #100367 | pCMV_mEm_4GS_LF82_130 | depositor partial sequence | sequence record 183692 | Sequence across LF82 gene insert region
CTCGGCATGGACGAGCTGTACNAGCGAATTGGTGGAGGGGGCGGTTCCGGTGGCGGAGGTTCCCGAATTC
GTCGACGGAGATCTGATATGCCTAACAATCTCGACAGTAACGTCAGTCAAATCGTTCTGAAAAAATTCCT
TCCTGGTTTTATGTCAGATTTAGTTCTGGCGAAAACCGTAGACCGTCAGTTGCTGGCAGGTGAAATCAAC
TCCAGCACTGGCGATAGCGTTAGCTTTAAACGTCCGCATCAATTCTCATCCCTCCGTACTCCCACTGGTG
ATATTTCAGGGAAAAATAAAAACAACCTGATCTCAGGTAAAGCTACGGGGCGTGTAGGTAATTACATCAC
TGTTGCTGTTGAATATCAGCAACTGGAGGAAGCGATCAAGCTTAACCAACTGGAAGAAATTCTCGCGCCG
GTTCGCCAGCGAATCGTTACCGACCTTGAAACAGAGCTTGCTCACTTCATGATGAATAACGGTGCGTTGT
CACTTGGTAGCCCCAATACTCCAATCACCAAATGGTCTGATGTTGCGCAGACGGCATCTTTCCTGAAAGA
CCTCGGCGTTAATGAAGGTGAAAACTATGCTGTAATGGATCCATGGTCTGCACAGCGACTTGCTGATGCG
CAGACTGGTTTGCACGCTTCAGATCAATTGGTTCGTACTGCATGGGAGAATGCGCAGATTCCAACCAATT
TTGGCGGCATTCGCGCACTGATGTCTAATGGGCTTACCTCTCGTACGCAGGGGGCATTTGGCGGAACACT
GACAGTCAAAACACAGCCAACTGTTACCTATAACGCAGTTAAAGACTCATACCAGTTCACTGTAACATTG
ACCGGAGCGACAGCCAGCGTTACAGGTTTTCTGAAAGCTGGTGATCAGGTTAAATTCACCAATACCTACT
GGCTGCAACAGCAGACCAAACAGGCGTTGTATAACGGANCCACACCAATTAGCTTCACTGCNNCGGTTAC
TGCTGATGCTAATTCAGACAGCAGNGGNGATGTGACGG
